>Addgene plasmid #60035 | CRY2olig-mCh-CLC | depositor full sequence | sequence record 95887 | CRY2olig-mCh-CLC
TAGTTATTAATAGTAATCAATTACGGGGTCATTAGTTCATAGCCCATATATGGAGTTCCGCGTTACATAA
CTTACGGTAAATGGCCCGCCTGGCTGACCGCCCAACGACCCCCGCCCATTGACGTCAATAATGACGTATG
TTCCCATAGTAACGCCAATAGGGACTTTCCATTGACGTCAATGGGTGGAGTATTTACGGTAAACTGCCCA
CTTGGCAGTACATCAAGTGTATCATATGCCAAGTACGCCCCCTATTGACGTCAATGACGGTAAATGGCCC
GCCTGGCATTATGCCCAGTACATGACCTTATGGGACTTTCCTACTTGGCAGTACATCTACGTATTAGTCA
TCGCTATTACCATGGTGATGCGGTTTTGGCAGTACATCAATGGGCGTGGATAGCGGTTTGACTCACGGGG
ATTTCCAAGTCTCCACCCCATTGACGTCAATGGGAGTTTGTTTTGGCACCAAAATCAACGGGACTTTCCA
AAATGTCGTAACAACTCCGCCCCATTGACGCAAATGGGCGGTAGGCGTGTACGGTGGGAGGTCTATATAA
GCAGAGCTGGTTTAGTGAACCGTCAGATCCGCTAGCGCTACCGGACTCAGATCTCGAGGCCACCATGAAG
ATGGACAAAAAGACTATAGTTTGGTTTAGAAGAGACCTAAGGATTGAGGATAATCCTGCATTAGCAGCAG
CTGCTCACGAAGGATCTGTTTTTCCTGTCTTCATTTGGTGTCCTGAAGAAGAAGGACAGTTTTATCCTGG
AAGAGCTTCAAGATGGTGGATGAAACAATCACTTGCTCACTTATCTCAATCCTTGAAGGCTCTTGGATCT
GACCTCACTTTAATCAAAACCCACAACACGATTTCAGCGATCTTGGATTGTATCCGCGTTACCGGTGCTA
CAAAAGTCGTCTTTAACCACCTCTATGATCCTGTTTCGTTAGTTCGGGACCATACCGTAAAGGAGAAGCT
GGTGGAACGTGGGATCTCTGTGCAAAGCTACAATGGAGATCTATTGTATGAACCGTGGGAGATATACTGC
GAAAAGGGCAAACCTTTTACGAGTTTCAATTCTTACTGGAAGAAATGCTTAGATATGTCGATTGAATCCG
TTATGCTTCCTCCTCCTTGGCGGTTGATGCCAATAACTGCAGCGGCTGAAGCGATTTGGGCGTGTTCGAT
TGAAGAACTAGGGCTGGAGAATGAGGCCGAGAAACCGAGCAATGCGTTGTTAACTAGAGCTTGGTCTCCA
GGATGGAGCAATGCTGATAAGTTACTAAATGAGTTCATCGAGAAGCAGTTGATAGATTATGCAAAGAACA
GCAAGAAAGTTGTTGGGAATTCTACTTCACTACTTTCTCCGTATCTCCATTTCGGGGAAATAAGCGTCAG
ACACGTTTTCCAGTGTGCCCGGATGAAACAAATTATATGGGCAAGAGATAAGAACAGTGAAGGAGAAGAA
AGTGCAGATCTTTTTCTTAGGGGAATCGGTTTAAGAGAGTATTCTCGGTATATATGTTTCAACTTCCCGT
TTACTCACGAGCAATCGTTGTTGAGTCATCTTCGGTTTTTCCCTTGGGATGCTGATGTTGATAAGTTCAA
GGCCTGGAGACAAGGCAGGACCGGTTATCCGTTGGTGGATGCCGGAATGAGAGAGCTTTGGGCTACCGGA
TGGATACATAACAGAATAAGAGTGATTGTTTCAAGCTTTGCTGTGAAGTTTCTTCTCCTTCCATGGAAAT
GGGGAATGAAGTATTTCTGGGATACACTTTTGGATGCTGATTTGGAATGTGACATCCTTGGCTGGCAGTA
TATCTCTGGGAGTATCCCCGATGGCCACGAGCTTGATCGCTTGGACAATCCCGCGTTACAAGGCGCCAAA
TATGACCCAGAAGGTGAGTACATAAGGCAATGGCTTCCCGAGCTTGCGAGATTGCCAACTGAATGGATCC
ATCATCCATGGGACGCTCCTTTAACCGTACTCAAAGCTTCTGGTGTGGAACTCGGAACAAACTATGCGAA
ACCCATTGTAGACATCGACACAGCTCGTGAGCTACTAGCTAAAGCTATTTCAAGAACCCGTGGAGCACAG
ATCATGATCGGAGCAGCAGCCCGGGATCCACCGGTCGCCACCATGGTGAGCAAGGGCGAGGAGGATAACA
TGGCCATCATCAAGGAGTTCATGCGCTTCAAGGTGCACATGGAGGGCTCCGTGAACGGCCACGAGTTCGA
GATCGAGGGCGAGGGCGAGGGCCGCCCCTACGAGGGCACCCAGACCGCCAAGCTGAAGGTGACCAAGGGT
GGCCCCCTGCCCTTCGCCTGGGACATCCTGTCCCCTCAGTTCATGTACGGCTCCAAGGCCTACGTGAAGC
ACCCCGCCGACATCCCCGACTACTTGAAGCTGTCCTTCCCCGAGGGCTTCAAGTGGGAGCGCGTGATGAA
CTTCGAGGACGGCGGCGTGGTGACCGTGACCCAGGACTCCTCCCTGCAGGACGGCGAGTTCATCTACAAG
GTGAAGCTGCGCGGCACCAACTTCCCCTCCGACGGCCCCGTAATGCAGAAGAAGACCATGGGCTGGGAGG
CCTCCTCCGAGCGGATGTACCCCGAGGACGGCGCCCTGAAGGGCGAGATCAAGCAGAGGCTGAAGCTGAA
GGACGGCGGCCACTACGACGCTGAGGTCAAGACCACCTACAAGGCCAAGAAGCCCGTGCAGCTGCCCGGC
GCCTACAACGTCAACATCAAGTTGGACATCACCTCCCACAACGAGGACTACACCATCGTGGAACAGTACG
AACGCGCCGAGGGCCGCCACTCCACCGGCGGCATGGACGAGCTGTACAAGTCCGGTGGAATGGCCGAGTT
GGATCCATTCGGCGATCCCGCCGGTGCGCCCGGTGGCCCCGCTCTAGGAAACGGGGTGGCGGGCGCCGGC
GAAGAAGACCCGGCCGCGGCCTTCTTGGCGCAGCAAGAGAGTGAGATTGCGGGCATCGAGAACGATGAGG
CCTTCGCCATCCTGGACGGCGGCGCCCCCGGGCCGCAGCCACACGGCGAGCCGCCGGGAGGTCCGGATGC
TGTTGACGGAGTGATGAATGGTGAATACTACCAGGAGAGCAATGGTCCAACAGACAGTTACGCAGCCATT
TCAGAAGTGGATCGATTGCAGTCAGAGCCTGAAAGTATCCGTAAGTGGAGAGAAGAGCAGACAGAGCGCC
TGGAAGCCCTCGATGCCAATTCTCGGAAGCAAGAAGCGGAGTGGAAAGAAAAGGCGATAAAGGAGCTGGA
AGAGTGGTATGCGAGGCAGGACGAGCAGCTACAGAAGACAAAGGCAAACAACAGGGCAGCAGAAGAAGCC
TTTGTAAACGACATTGACGAGTCATCCCCAGGCACTGAGTGGGAGCGGGTGGCCCGCCTGTGTGACTTTA
ACCCCAAGTCCAGCAAACAGGCCAAAGATGTCTCTCGCATGCGCTCAGTCCTCATCTCCCTGAAGCAGGC
CCCTCTGGTGCACTAAGCGGCCGCGACTCTAGATCATAATCAGCCATACCACATTTGTAGAGGTTTTACT
TGCTTTAAAAAACCTCCCACACCTCCCCCTGAACCTGAAACATAAAATGAATGCAATTGTTGTTGTTAAC
TTGTTTATTGCAGCTTATAATGGTTACAAATAAAGCAATAGCATCACAAATTTCACAAATAAAGCATTTT
TTTCACTGCATTCTAGTTGTGGTTTGTCCAAACTCATCAATGTATCTTAAGGCGTAAATTGTAAGCGTTA
ATATTTTGTTAAAATTCGCGTTAAATTTTTGTTAAATCAGCTCATTTTTTAACCAATAGGCCGAAATCGG
CAAAATCCCTTATAAATCAAAAGAATAGACCGAGATAGGGT
[37 nt withheld, positions 3892-3928]
AAAGAACGTGGACTCCAACGTCAAAGG
[49 nt withheld, positions 3956-4004]
T
[91 nt withheld, positions 4006-4096]
G
[124 nt withheld, positions 4098-4221]
CAGGTGGCACTTTTCGGGGAAATGTGCGCGGAACCCCTATTTGTTTATTTTTCTAAATACATTCAAATAT
GTATCCGCTCATGAGACAATAACCCTGATAAATGCTTCAATAATATTGAAAAAGGAAGAGTCCTGAGGCG
GAAAGAACCAGCTGTGGAATGTGTGTCAGTTAGGGTGTGGAAAGTCCCCAGGCTCCCCAGCAGGCAGAAG
TATGCAAAGCATGCATCTCAATTAGTCAGCAACCAGGTGTGGAAAGTCCCCAGGCTCCCCAGCAGGCAGA
AGTATGCAAAGCATGCATCTCAATTAGTCAGCAACCATAGTCCCGCCCCTAACTCCGCCCATCCCGCCCC
TAACTCCGCCCAGTTCCGCCCATTCTCCGCCCCATGGCTGACTAATTTTTTTTATTTATGCAGAGGCCGA
GGCCGCCTCGGCCTCTGAGCTATTCCAGAAGTAGTGAGGAGGCTTTTTTGGAGGCCTAGGCTTTTGCAAA
GATCGATCAAGAGACAGGATGAGGATCGTTTCGCATGATTGAACAAGATGGATTGCACGCAGGTTCTCCG
GCCGCTTGGGTGGAGAGGCTATTCGGCTATGACTGGGCACAACAGACAATCGGCTGCTCTGATGCCGCCG
TGTTCCGGCTGTCAGCGCAGGGGCGCCCGGTTCTTTTTGTCAAGACCGACCTGTCCGGTGCCCTGAATGA
ACTGCAAGACGAGGCAGCGCGGCTATCGTGGCTGGCCACGACGGGCGTTCCTTGCGCAGCTGTGCTCGAC
GTTGTCACTGAAGCGGGAAGGGACTGGCTGCTATTGGGCGAAGTGCCGGGGCAGGATCTCCTGTCATCTC
ACCTTGCTCCTGCCGAGAAAGTATCCATCATGGCTGATGCAATGCGGCGGCTGCATACGCTTGATCCGGC
TACCTGCCCATTCGACCACCAAGCGAAACATCGCATCGAGCGAGCACGTACTCGGATGGAAGCCGGTCTT
GTCGATCAGGATGATCTGGACGAAGAGCATCAGGGGCTCGCGCCAGCCGAACTGTTCGCCAGGCTCAAGG
CGAGCATGCCCGACGGCGAGGATCTCGTCGTGACCCATGGCGATGCCTGCTTGCCGAATATCATGGTGGA
AAATGGCCGCTTTTCTGGATTCATCGACTGTGGCCGGCTGGGTGTGGCGGACCGCTATCAGGACATAGCG
TTGGCTACCCGTGATATTGCTGAAGAGCTTGGCGGCGAATGGGCTGACCGCTTCCTCGTGCTTTACGGTA
TCGCCGCTCCCGATTCGCAGCGCATCGCCTTCTATCGCCTTCTTGACGAGTTCTTCTGAGCGGGACTCTG
GGGTTCGAAATGACCGACCAAGCGACGCCCAACCTGCCATCACGAGATTTCGATTCCACCGCCGCCTTCT
ATGAAAGGTTGGGCTTCGGAATCGTTTTCCGGGACGCCGGCTGGATGATCCTCCAGCGCGGGGATCTCAT
GCTGGAGTTCTTCGCCCACCCTAGGGGGAGGCTAACTGAAACACGGAAGGAGACAATACCGGAAGGAACC
CGCGCTATGACGGCAATAAAAAGACAGAATAAAACGCACGGTGTTGGGTCGTTTGTTCATAAACGCGGGG
TTCGGTCCCAGGGCTGGCACTCTGTCGATACCCCACCGAGACCCCATTGGGGCCAATACGCCCGCGTTTC
TTCCTTTTCCCCACCCCACCCCCCAAGTTCGGGTGAAGGCCCAGGGCTCGCAGCCAACGTCGGGGCGGCA
GGCCCTGCCATAGCCTCAGGTTACTCATATATACTTTAGATTGATTTAAAACTTCATTTTTAATTTAAAA
GGATCTAGGTGAAGATCCTTTTTGATAATCTCATGACCAAAATCCCTTAACGTGAGTTTTCGTTCCACTG
AGCGTCAGACCCCGTAGAAAAGATCAAAGGATCTTCTTGAGATCCTTTTTTTCTGCGCGTAATCTGCTGC
TTGCAAACAAAAAAACCACCGCTACCAGCGGTGGTTTGTTTGCCGGATCAAGAGCTACCAACTCTTTTTC
CGAAGGTAACTGGCTTCAGCAGAGCGCAGATACCAAATACTGTCCTTCTAGTGTAGCCGTAGTTAGGCCA
CCACTTCAAGAACTCTGTAGCACCGCCTACATACCTCGCTCTGCTAATCCTGTTACCAGTGGCTGCTGCC
AGTGGCGATAAGTCGTGTCTTACCGGGTTGGACTCAAGACGATAGTTACCGGATAAGGCGCAGCGGTCGG
GCTGAACGGGGGGTTCGTGCACACAGCCCAGCTTGGAGCGAACGACCTACACCGAACTGAGATACCTACA
GCGTGAGCTATGAGAAAGCGCCACGCTTCCCGAAGGGAGAAAGGCGGACAGGTATCCGGTAAGCGGCAGG
GTCGGAACAGGAGAGCGCACGAGGGAGCTTCCAGGGGGAAACGCCTGGTATCTTTATAGTCCTGTCGGGT
TTCGCCACCTCTGACTTGAGCGTCGATTTTTGTGATGCTCGTCAGGGGGGCGGAGCCTATGGAAAAACGC
CAGCAACGCGGCCTTTTTACGGTTCCTGGCCTTTTGCTGGCCTTTTGCTCACATGTTCTTTCCTGCGTTA
TCCCCTGATTCTGTGGATAACCGTATTACCGCCATGCAT
Features (pLannotate 1.2.2; 17 found; start..end, strand, type, name):
     61..364     +  enhancer       CMV enhancer: human cytomegalovirus immediate early enhancer
    365..568     +  promoter       CMV promoter: human cytomegalovirus (CMV) immediate early promoter
    591..618     +  misc_feature   MCS (fragment): multiple cloning site
    625..2118    +  CDS            CRY2PHR: N-terminal photolyase homology region of Arabidopsis thaliana cryptochrome 2 binds to CIB1 upon exposure to blue light (Kennedy et al., 2010)
   2119..2135    +  misc_feature   MCS (fragment): multiple cloning site
   2143..2850    +  CDS            mCherry: mCherry is a basic (constitutively fluorescent) red fluorescent protein published in 2004, derived from Discosoma sp.. It is reported to be a very rapidly-maturing monomer with low acid sensitivity.
   2860..3513    +  CDS            Clta (fragment): CLCA_MOUSE - Experimental evidence at protein level: Swiss-Prot protein existence level 1. Clathrin is the major protein of the polyhedral coat of coated pits and vesicles. Acts as component of the TACC3/ch- TOG/clathrin complex proposed to contribute to stabilization of kinetochore fibers of the mitotic spindle by acting as inter- microtubule bridge (By similarity). From Mus musculus (Mouse).
   3532..3615    +  CDS            large T antigen (fragment): large T antigen from SV40 (simian virus 40)
   3638..3759    +  polyA_signal   SV40 poly(A) signal: SV40 polyadenylation signal
   3793..4221    -  rep_origin     f1 ori (sequence partly withheld): f1 bacteriophage origin of replication; arrow indicates direction of (+) strand synthesis
   4248..4352    +  promoter       AmpR promoter: bla
   4354..4711    +  promoter       SV40 promoter: SV40 enhancer and early promoter
   4746..5540    +  CDS            NeoR/KanR: aminoglycoside phosphotransferase from Tn5; aph(3')-II (or nptII); confers resistance to neomycin, kanamycin, and G418 (Geneticin®)
   5561..5713    +  CDS            ble (fragment): BLE_KLEPN - Experimental evidence at protein level: Swiss-Prot protein existence level 1. Binding protein with a strong affinity to the bleomycin family of antibiotics. Binds to CL990; an antimitotic-antibiotic compound. From Klebsiella pneumoniae.
   5772..5819    +  polyA_signal   HSV TK poly(A) signal: herpes simplex virus thymidine kinase polyadenylation signal (Cole and Stacy, 1985)
   5910..5926    -  polyA_signal   bGH poly(A) signal (fragment): bovine growth hormone polyadenylation signal
   6148..6736    +  rep_origin     ori: high-copy-number ColE1/pMB1/pBR322/pUC origin of replication
