[The description below was written by a language model from this plasmid's Addgene catalogue record and pLannotate feature annotations shown in this document.]
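Description:
CRY2olig-mCh-CLC is a 6,850 bp mammalian expression plasmid built on the Clontech pmCherryN1 backbone. It is maintained at high copy in E. coli through a ColE1/pUC-type origin and also carries an f1 phage origin. Selection relies on a single Tn5 NeoR/KanR gene placed behind tandem bacterial (bla) and SV40 early promoters and terminated by the HSV TK polyadenylation signal. This arrangement gives kanamycin resistance in bacteria and allows G418 selection in transfected mammalian cells. The short ble, bGH poly(A) and SV40 large T antigen matches in the annotation are fragments, most likely residual backbone sequence rather than functional parts.

The payload is one open reading frame driven by the human CMV immediate early enhancer and promoter and closed by the SV40 poly(A) signal. It encodes, in order, the N-terminal photolyase homology region (PHR) of Arabidopsis thaliana cryptochrome 2, mCherry, and mouse clathrin light chain A (isoform a), the latter cloned between BsrGI and NotI sites downstream of mCherry. The CRY2 portion carries E490G, the substitution that defines the "CRY2olig" variant, along with a recorded M354I change. The clathrin light chain has an A9D difference from the reference sequence, which the depositor regards as a natural variant.

CRY2olig comes from work on an optimized optogenetic clustering tool: blue light drives the CRY2 module to oligomerize, pulling fused proteins into clusters. Fusing it to clathrin light chain therefore allows light-induced clustering of this clathrin coat component in living cells. The mCherry reporter lets localization and cluster formation be followed by red fluorescence imaging, for probing protein interaction and function.
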