Addgene plasmid #60035: CRY2olig-mCh-CLC
Purpose: Expresses a fusion of CRY2olig (PHR, E490G) with mCherry and mouse clathrin light chain
Depositing lab: Chandra Tucker. Depositing organization: University of Colorado, Denver. Publication: An optimized optogenetic clustering tool for probing protein interaction and function. Taslimi A, Vrana JD, Chen D, Borinskaya S, Mayer BJ, Kennedy MJ, Tucker CL. Nat Commun. 2014 Sep 18;5:4925. doi: 10.1038/ncomms5925. PubMed 25233328.
Backbone
  Vector backbone: pmCherryN1
  Backbone manufacturer: Clontech
  Backbone size w/o insert (bp): 4000
  Total vector size (bp): 6850
  Vector type: Mammalian Expression
Growth in bacteria
  Bacterial resistance: Kanamycin, 50 μg/mL
  Growth temperature: 37°C
  Growth strain: DH5alpha
  Copy number: High Copy
Gene/Insert
  Gene/Insert name: CRY2-mCh-Clathrin Light Chain (alt names: CRY2; Clathrin Light Chain)
  Species: M. musculus (mouse), A. thaliana (mustard weed)
  Insert size (bp): 2892
  Mutation: M354I, E490G CRY2, A9D*
  Entrez Gene: CRY2 (a.k.a. AT1G04400, AT-PHH1, ATCRY2, CRYPTOCHROME 2 APOPROTEIN, F19P19.14, F19P19_14, FHA, PHH1, cryptochrome 2)
  Promoter: CMV
  Cloning method: Restriction Enzyme; 5′ cloning site BsrGI (not destroyed); 3′ cloning site NotI (not destroyed)
  Sequencing primers: 5′ mCherry; 3′ unknown
Terms and licenses: Academic/Nonprofit Terms; Industry Terms: Not Available to Industry
Depositor comments: *This plasmid contains clathrin light chain A, isoform a, with an A9D mutation relative to NM_001080384 (NP_001073853). This mutation, however, seems to be a natural variant, as it is present in other published sequences for mouse Clta
How to cite: CRY2olig-mCh-CLC was a gift from Chandra Tucker (Addgene plasmid # 60035 ; http://n2t.net/addgene:60035 ; RRID:Addgene_60035)
