>Addgene plasmid #60035 | CRY2olig-mCh-CLC | addgene partial sequence | sequence record 97611 | CMV-F 5'-CGCAAATGGGCGGTAGGCGTG-3'
GTGAACCGTCAGATCCGCTAGCGCTACCGGACTCAGATCTCGAGGCCACCATGAAGATGGACAAAAAGAC
TATAGTTTGGTTTAGAAGAGACCTAAGGATTGAGGATAATCCTGCATTAGCAGCAGCTGCTCACGAAGGA
TCTGTTTTTCCTGTCTTCATTTGGTGTCCTGAAGAAGAAGGACAGTTTTATCCTGGAAGAGCTTCAAGAT
GGTGGATGAAACAATCACTTGCTCACTTATCTCAATCCTTGAAGGCTCTTGGATCTGACCTCACTTTAAT
CAAAACCCACAACACGATTTCAGCGATCTTGGATTGTATCCGCGTTACCGGTGCTACAAAAGTCGTCTTT
AACCACCTCTATGATCCTGTTTCGTTAGTTCGGGACCATACCGTAAAGGAGAAGCTGGTGGAACGTGGGA
TCTCTGTGCAAAGCTACAATGGAGATCTATTGTATGAACCGTGGGAGATATACTGCGAAAAGGGCAAACC
TTTTACGAGTTTCAATTCTTACTGGAAGAAATGCTTAGATATGTCGATTGAATCCGTTATGCTTCCTCCT
CCTTGGCGGTTGATGCCAATAACTGCAGCGGCTGAAGCGATTTGGGCGTGTTCGATTGAAGAACTAGGGC
TGGAGAATGAGGCCGAGAAACCGAGCAATGCGTTGTTAACTAGAGCTTGGTCTCCAGGATGGAGCAATGC
TGATAAGTTACTAAATGAGTTCATCGAGAAGCAGTTGATAGATTATGCAAAGAACAGCAAGAAAGTTGTT
GG
