>Addgene plasmid #60035 | CRY2olig-mCh-CLC | addgene partial sequence | sequence record 97621 | SV40pA-R 5'-GAAATTTGTGATGCTATTGC-3'
ACAAGTTAACAACAACAATTGCATTCATTTTATGTTTCAGGTTCAGGGGGAGGTGTGGGAGGTTTTTTAA
AGCAAGTAAAACCTCTACAAATGTGGTATGGCTGATTATGATCTAGAGTCGCGGCCGCTTAGTGCACCAG
AGGGGCCTGCTTCAGGGAGATGAGGACTGAGCGCATGCGAGAGACATCTTTGGCCTGTTTGCTGGACTTG
GGGTTAAAGTCACACAGGCGGGCCACCCGCTCCCACTCAGTGCCTGGGGATGACTCGTCAATGTCGTTTA
CAAAGGCTTCTTCTGCTGCCCTGTTGTTTGCCTTTGTCTTCTGTAGCTGCTCGTCCTGCCTCGCATACCA
CTCTTCCAGCTCCTTTATCGCCTTTTCTTTCCACTCCGCTTCTTGCTTCCGAGAATTGGCATCGAGGGCT
TCCAGGCGCTCTGTCTGCTCTTCTCTCCACTTACGGATACTTTCAGGCTCTGACTGCAATCGATCCACTT
CTGAAATGGCTGCGTAACTGTCTGTTGGACCATTGCTCTCCTGGTAGTATTCACCATTCATCACTCCGTC
AACAGCATCCGGACCTCCCGGCGGCTCGCCGTGTGGCTGCGGCCCGGGGGCGCCGCCGTCCAGGATGGCG
AAGGCCTCATCGTTCTCGATGCCCGCAATCTCACTCTCTTGCTGCGCCAAGAAGGCCGCGGCCGGGTCTT
CTTCGCCGGCGCCCGCCACCCCGTTTCCTAGAGCGGGGCCACCGGGCGCACCGGCGGGATCGCCGAATGG
ATCCAACTCGGCCATTCCACCGGACTTGTACAGCTCGTCCATGCCGCCGGTGGAGTGGCGGCCCTCGGCG
CGTTCGTACTGTTCC
