>Addgene plasmid #60035 | CRY2olig-mCh-CLC | addgene partial sequence | sequence record 97625 | mCherry-R 5'-TTGGTCACCTTCAGCTTGG-3'
TCGCCCTCGCCCTCGATCTCGAACTCGTGGCCGTTCACGGAGCCCTCCATGTGCACCTTGAAGCGCATGA
ACTCCTTGATGATGGCCATGTTATCCTCCTCGCCCTTGCTCACCATGGTGGCGACCGGTGGATCCCGGGC
TGCTGCTCCGATCATGATCTGTGCTCCACGGGTTCTTGAAATAGCTTTAGCTAGTAGCTCACGAGCTGTG
TCGATGTCTACAATGGGTTTCGCATAGTTTGTTCCGAGTTCCACACCAGAAGCTTTGAGTACGGTTAAAG
GAGCGTCCCATGGATGATGGATCCATTCAGTTGGCAATCTCGCAAGCTCGGGAAGCCATTGCCTTATGTA
CTCACCTTCTGGGTCATATTTGGCGCCTTGTAACGCGGGATTGTCCAAGCGATCAAGCTCGTGGCCATCG
GGGATACTCCCAGAGATATACTGCCAGCCAAGGATGTCACATTCCAAATCAGCATCCAAAAGTGTATCCC
AGAAATACTTCATTCCCCATTTCCATGGAAGGAGAAGAAACTTCACAGCAAAGCTTGAAACAATCACTCT
TATTCTGTTATGTATCCATCCGGTAGCCCAAAGCTCTCTCATTCCGGCATCCACCAACGGATAACCGGTC
CTGCCTTGTCTCCAGGCCTTGAACTTATCAACATCAGCATCCCAAGGGAAAAACCGAAGATGACTCAACA
ACGATTGCTCGTGAGTAAACGGGAAGTTGAAACATATATACCGAGAATACTCTCTTAAACCGATTCCCCT
AAGAAAAAGATCTGCACTTTCTTCTCCTTCACTGTTCTTATCTCTTGCCCATATAATTTGTTTCATCCGG
GCACACTG
