>Addgene plasmid #60035 | CRY2olig-mCh-CLC | addgene partial sequence | sequence record 97626 | mCherry-F 5'-ccccgtaatgcagaagaaga-3'
GAGCGGATGTACCCCGAGGACGGCGCCCTGAAGGGCGAGATCAAGCAGAGGCTGAAGCTGAAGGACGGCG
GCCACTACGACGCTGAGGTCAAGACCACCTACAAGGCCAAGAAGCCCGTGCAGCTGCCCGGCGCCTACAA
CGTCAACATCAAGTTGGACATCACCTCCCACAACGAGGACTACACCATCGTGGAACAGTACGAACGCGCC
GAGGGCCGCCACTCCACCGGCGGCATGGACGAGCTGTACAAGTCCGGTGGAATGGCCGAGTTGGATCCAT
TCGGCGATCCCGCCGGTGCGCCCGGTGGCCCCGCTCTAGGAAACGGGGTGGCGGGCGCCGGCGAAGAAGA
CCCGGCCGCGGCCTTCTTGGCGCAGCAAGAGAGTGAGATTGCGGGCATCGAGAACGATGAGGCCTTCGCC
ATCCTGGACGGCGGCGCCCCCGGGCCGCAGCCACACGGCGAGCCGCCGGGAGGTCCGGATGCTGTTGACG
GAGTGATGAATGGTGAATACTACCAGGAGAGCAATGGTCCAACAGACAGTTACGCAGCCATTTCAGAAGT
GGATCGATTGCAGTCAGAGCCTGAAAGTATCCGTAAGTGGAGAGAAGAGCAGACAGAGCGCCTGGAAGCC
CTCGATGCCAATTCTCGGAAGCAAGAAGCGGAGTGGAAAGAAAAGGCGATAAAGGAGCTGGAAGAGTGGT
ATGCGAGGCAGGACGAGCAGCTACAGAAGACAAAGGCAAACAACAGGGCAGCAGAAGAAGCCTTTGTAAA
CGACATTGACGAGTCATCCCCAGGCACTGAGTGGGAGCGGGTGGCCCGCCTGTGTGACTTTAACCCCAAG
TCCAGCAAACAGGCCAAAGATGTCTCTCGCATGCGCTCAGTCCTCATCTCCCTGAAGCAGGCCCCTCTGG
TGCACTAAGCGGCCGCGACTCTAGATCATAATCAGCCATACCACAT
